Addgene plasmid #70825: pFOSGE_COF1A08
Purpose: Gateway entry clone
Depositing lab: Alexander Stark. Depositing organization: Research Institute of Molecular Pathology (IMP). Publication: Transcriptional regulators form diverse groups with context-dependent regulatory functions. Stampfel G, Kazmar T, Frank O, Wienerroither S, Reiter F, Stark A. Nature. 2015 Nov 9. doi: 10.1038/nature15545. PubMed 26550828.
Backbone
  Vector backbone: pDONR221
  Backbone manufacturer: Invitrogen
  Backbone size w/o insert (bp): 4762
  Vector type: Gateway entry vector
Growth in bacteria
  Bacterial resistance: Kanamycin, 50 μg/mL
  Growth temperature: 37°C
  Growth strain: DH5alpha
  Copy number: High Copy
Gene/Insert
  Gene/Insert name: CG2924 (alt names: FBgn0023528; CG2924, FBtr0070412)
  Species: D. melanogaster (fly)
  Insert size (bp): 1191
  Entrez Gene: CG2924 (a.k.a. Dmel\CG2924, EG:25E8.2)
  Cloning method: Gateway Cloning
  Sequencing primers: 5′ M13-F20; 3′ M13R
Terms and licenses: Academic/Nonprofit Terms; Industry Terms: Not Available to Industry
How to cite: pFOSGE_COF1A08 was a gift from Alexander Stark (Addgene plasmid # 70825 ; http://n2t.net/addgene:70825 ; RRID:Addgene_70825)
