[The description below was written by a language model from this plasmid's Addgene catalogue record.]
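Description:
pFOSGE_COF1A08 is a Gateway entry clone built on the pDONR221 donor backbone, carrying the Drosophila melanogaster gene CG2924 as a roughly 1.2 kb insert corresponding to the annotated transcript FBtr0070412. It is a high-copy bacterial plasmid propagated in standard E. coli cloning strains under kanamycin selection. The insert was introduced by Gateway recombination. In pDONR221 this normally means a BP reaction that replaces the donor vector's counter-selectable cassette with the gene of interest and leaves it flanked by attL sites. The record does not provide a feature table, so the exact recombination sites, origin and insert boundaries are not documented here. It also does not say whether the open reading frame retains a stop codon. M13 forward and reverse primer sites flank the insert and are listed for sequence verification.

As an entry clone, the plasmid has no promoter intended to drive CG2924 expression, and no tags or reporters are recorded. Its role is to act as a shuttle: an LR recombination reaction moves the coding sequence into any compatible Gateway destination vector, which then supplies the promoter, fusion partners and host-specific elements. The associated publication concerns a systematic study of transcriptional regulators and their context-dependent regulatory functions, which suggests that this clone belongs to a larger collection of fly transcription factor and cofactor entry clones made for such functional assays. The record itself does not state the specific destination vectors or the function of CG2924.
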