>Addgene plasmid #70825 | pFOSGE_COF1A08 | depositor partial sequence | sequence record 126767 | insert
ATGGCGTGCCTTAACACCCTGAAGCAGGAAATCAAAACGCTAGAGAAGATCTTCCCGAAGAACCACGAGC
GCTTTCAGATCCTCAATTCCAGCGTCGACGAACTGCTCTGCCGTTTTATCGATAAGAATGGAAAGCGGTA
CGATATTCACGCCAACATAACGGAAACGTATCCCTCATCGCCGCCAGTTTGGTTCGCCGAAAGCGAGGAG
ACGAGCGTCACAAATGCTGTTCAAATACTTAGCAATACGAATGGACGTGATAATCACGTGATCAATCAGG
TGGGCATACTGCTGCGTGAGCTGTGCCGCCTTCACAACGTTCCACTGCCACCCGACATCGATAATTTGGC
TCTGCCGCTGCAAACGCCGCCGCCATCCGCTTCCCCCCTTCGCTGCGAGCAGAGACCAGGTGGTGGTGGA
GCGGGGGGCGGTGGCGGACCCCACGGCAACGAGGAGACCGATTCGGATCAGGAGGAGATCGAGGATCCCA
TCGGCGAGAGCGAACAGGAGAGCGAGGGCGATGAGGACTTGCCGCTGGAAATGGATGATGTACGCAGTAC
AAGCAAGAAGGACGACATGGAAGTGGAACACCTAGCGACTCTAGAAAAACTGCGTCAAAGTCAGAGACAA
GACTATCTAAAAGGTTCCGTTTCGGGTTCCGTGCAGGCAACCGATCGCTTAATGAAGGAATTACGCGACA
TTTATCGCTCAGACGCCTTCAAAAAGAACATGTATTCTATTGAGCTCGTCAATGAGTCGATTTACGAATG
GAACATTCGCCTCAAGTCTGTCGACCCGGACAGTCCGCTGCACAGTGATCTGCAAATGCTCAAGGAGAAG
GAGGGCAAGGACAGCATACTGCTCAACATCCTGTTCAAGGAGACGTATCCCTTCGAGCCGCCATTTGTGC
GCGTTGTCCATCCGATTATCTCAGGCGGCTATGTGCTCATCGGTGGTGCCATCTGCATGGAATTGCTGAC
CAAACAGGGCTGGAGCTCGGCATATACCGTGGAAGCGGTTATCATGCAAATTGCAGCCACTCTCGTCAAG
GGAAAGGCGCGCATCCAATTCGGGGCTACCAAAGCACTGACCCAGGGCCAATACAGTTTGGCTCGAGCCC
AGCAGAGCTTCAAATCTCTGGTGCAGATTCACGAAAAGAATGGATGGTTCACCCCGCCCAAGGAAGATGG
C
