>Addgene plasmid #70825 | pFOSGE_COF1A08 | addgene partial sequence | sequence record 130854 | M13-F20 5'-TGTAAAACGACGGCCAGT-3'
ATTTTATTTTGACTGATAGTGACCTGTTCGTTGCAACAAATTGATGAGCAATGCTTTTTTATAATGCCAA
CTTTGTACAAAAAAGCAGGCTTCATGGCGTGCCTTAACACCCTGAAGCAGGAAATCAAAACGCTAGAGAA
GATCTTCCCGAAGAACCACGAGCGCTTTCAGATCCTCAATTCCAGCGTCGACGAACTGCTCTGCCGTTTT
ATCGATAAGAATGGAAAGCGGTACGATATTCACGCCAACATAACGGAAACGTATCCCTCATCGCCGCCAG
TTTGGTTCGCCGAAAGCGAGGAGACGAGCGTCACAAATGCTGTTCAAATACTTAGCAATACGAATGGACG
TGATAATCACGTGATCAATCAGGTGGGCATACTGCTGCGTGAGCTGTGCCGCCTTCACAACGTTCCACTG
CCACCCGACATCGATAATTTGGCTCTGCCGCTGCAAACGCCGCCGCCATCCGCTTCCCCCCTTCGCTGCG
AGCAGAGACCAGGTGGTGGTGGAGCGGGGGGCGGTGGCGGACCCCACGGCAACGAGGAGACCGATTCGGA
TCAGGAGGAGATCGAGGATCCCATCGGCGAGAGCGAACAGGAGAGCGAGGGCGATGAGGACTTGCCGCTG
GAAATGGATGATGTACGCAGTACAAGCAAGAAGGACGACATGGAAGTGGAACACCTAGCGACTCTAGAAA
AACTGCGTC
